Addgene plasmid #61327: pCri-1b
Purpose: Protein expression.
Depositing lab: F Xavier Gomis-Ruth. Depositing organization: Institut de Biologia Molecular de Barcelona (IBMB-CSIC). Publication: The pCri System: A Vector Collection for Recombinant Protein Expression and Purification. Goulas T, Cuppari A, Garcia-Castellanos R, Snipas S, Glockshuber R, Arolas JL, Gomis-Ruth FX. PLoS One. 2014 Nov 11;9(11):e112643. doi: 10.1371/journal.pone.0112643. eCollection 2014. PONE-D-14-36402 PubMed 25386923.
Backbone
  Vector backbone: pET
  Total vector size (bp): 7200
  Vector type: Bacterial Expression
Growth in bacteria
  Bacterial resistance: Kanamycin, 50 μg/mL
  Growth temperature: 37°C
  Growth strain: DH5alpha
  Copy number: Low Copy
Gene/Insert
  Gene/Insert name: Green fluorescent protein
  Tag / fusion protein: His-tag (N terminal on insert); MBP-tag (N terminal on insert); His-tag (C terminal on insert)
Terms and licenses: Academic/Nonprofit Terms; Industry Terms: Not Available to Industry
How to cite: pCri-1b was a gift from F Xavier Gomis-Ruth (Addgene plasmid # 61327 ; http://n2t.net/addgene:61327 ; RRID:Addgene_61327)
