[The description below was written by a language model from this plasmid's Addgene catalogue record.]
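Description:
pCri-1b is a bacterial expression plasmid of about 7.2 kb built on a pET backbone and belonging to the pCri system, a collection of vectors assembled for recombinant protein expression and purification. It is maintained in E. coli under kanamycin selection and is recorded as a low-copy plasmid, propagated in a standard cloning strain (DH5alpha). No feature table accompanies the record, so the promoter, origin of replication and any protease cleavage sites are not explicitly stated. pET-family vectors generally drive expression from a T7 promoter in hosts that supply T7 RNA polymerase, but that arrangement is not confirmed here for this construct.

The insert is green fluorescent protein, flanked by purification and solubility tags: a His-tag and a maltose-binding protein (MBP) tag at the N terminus, and a second His-tag at the C terminus. MBP is commonly used as a fusion partner to improve the solubility and yield of the downstream protein and also allows capture on amylose resin, while the polyhistidine tags permit purification by immobilised metal affinity chromatography. The species or variant of GFP is not given. The record also does not say whether GFP is meant to serve as a reporter of expression or as a placeholder to be exchanged for a gene of interest. The stated purpose is simply protein expression, consistent with using this vector to produce and purify His-MBP-fused recombinant proteins in bacteria.
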