>Addgene plasmid #61327 | pCri-1b | depositor partial sequence | sequence record 99657 | Cloning/Expression region
GTTTGGACGGAACAATTCCCCTCTAGAATAATTTTGTTTAACTTTAAGAAGGAGATATACCATGAAACAT
CACCATCACCATCACCCCATGAAAATCGAAGAAGGTAAACTGGTAATCTGGATTAACGGCGATAAAGGCT
ATAACGGTCTCGCTGAAGTCGGTAAGAAATTCGAGAAAGATACCGGAATTAAAGTCACCGTTGAGCATCC
GGATAAACTGGAAGAGAAATTCCCACAGGTTGCGGCAACTGGCGATGGCCCTGACATTATCTTCTGGGCA
CACGACCGCTTTGGTGGCTACGCTCAATCTGGCCTGTTGGCTGAAATCACCCCGGACAAAGCGTTCCAGG
ACAAGCTGTATCCGTTTACCTGGGATGCCGTACGTTACAACGGCAAGCTGATTGCTTACCCGATCGCTGT
TGAAGCGTTATCGCTGATTTATAACAAAGATCTGCTGCCGAACCCGCCAAAAACCTGGGAAGAGATCCCG
GCGCTGGATAAAGAACTGAAAGCGAAAGGTAAGAGCGCGCTGATGTTCAACCTGCAAGAACCGTACTTCA
CCTGGCCGCTGATTGCTGCTGACGGGGGTTATGCGTTCAAGTATGAAAACGGCAAGTACGACATTAAAGA
CGTGGGCGTGGATAACGCTGGCGCGAAAGCGGGTCTGACCTTCCTGGTTGACCTGATTAAAAACAAACAC
ATGAATGCAGACACCGATTACTCCATCGCAGAAGCTGCCTTTAATAAAGGCGAAACAGCGATGACCATCA
ACGGCCCGTGGGCATGGTCCAACATCGACACCAGCAAAGTGAATTATGGTGTAACGGTACTGCCGACCTT
CAAGGGTCAACCATCCAAACCGTTCGTTGGCGTGCTGAGCGCAGGTATTAACGCCGCCAGTCCGAACAAA
GAGCTGGCAAAAGAGTTCCTCGAAAACTATCTGCTGACTGATGAAGGTCTGGAAGCGGTTAATAAAGACA
AACCGCTGGGTGCCGTAGCGCTGAAGTCTTACGAGGAAGAGTTGGCGAAAGATCCACGTATTGCCGCCAC
TATGGAAAACGCCCAGAAAGGTGAAATCATGCCGAACATCCCGCAGATGTCCGCTTTCTGGTATGCCGTG
CGTACTGCGGTGATCAACGCCGCCAGCGGTCGTCAGACTGTCGATGAAGCCCTGAAAGACGCGCAGACTA
ATTCGGGATCTGGCAGTGGTTCTGAGAATCTTTATTTTCAGGGCCATATGGCTAGCAAAGTGAGCAAGGG
CGAGGAGCTGTTCACCGGGGTGGTGCCCATCCTGGTCGAGCTGGACGGCGACGTAAACGGCCACAAGTTC
AGCGTGTCCGGCGAGGGCGAGGGCGATGCCACCTACGGCAAGCTGACCCTGAAGTTCATCTGCACCACCG
GCAAGCTGCCCGTGCCCTGGCCCACCCTCGTGACCACCTTCGGCTACGGCCTGCAGTGCTTCGCCCGCTA
CCCCGACCACATGAAGCAGCACGACTTCTTCAAGTCCGCCATGCCCGAAGGCTACGTCCAGGAGCGCACC
ATCTTCTTCAAGGACGACGGCAACTACAAGACCCGCGCCGAGGTGAAGTTCGAGGGCGACACCCTGGTGA
ACCGCATCGAGCTGAAGGGCATCGACTTCAAGGAGGACGGCAACATCCTGGGGCACAAGCTGGAGTACAA
CTACAACAGCCACAACGTCTATATCATGGCCGACAAGCAGAAGAACGGCATCAAGGTGAACTTCAAGATC
CGCCACAACATCGAGGACGGCAGCGTGCAGCTCGCCGACCACTACCAGCAGAACACCCCCATCGGCGACG
GCCCCGTGCTGCTGCCCGACAACCACTACCTGAGCACCCAGTCCGCCCTGAGCAAAGACCCCAACGAGAA
GCGCGATCACATGGTCCTGCTGGAGTTCGTGACCGCCGCCGGGATCACTCTCGGCATGGACGAGCTGTAC
AAGTAAGGTACCGGATCCGAATTCGAGCTCCGTCGACAAGCTTGCGGCCGCACTCGAGCACCACCACCAC
CACCACTGAGATCCGGCTGCTAACAAAGCCCGAAAGAAAGCTGAATGGCCC
