>Addgene plasmid #61327 | pCri-1b | addgene partial sequence | sequence record 101011 | EGFP-C 5'-CATGGTCCTGCTGGAGTTCGTG-3'
GTAAGGTACCGGATCCGAATTCGAGCTCCGTCGACAAGCTTGCGGCCGCACTCGAGCACCACCACCACCA
CCACTGAGATCCGGCTGCTAACAAAGCCCGAAAGGAAGCTGAGTTGGCTGCTGCCACCGCTGAGCAATAA
CTAGCATAACCCCTTGGGGCCTCTAAACGGGTCTTGAGGGGTTTTTTGCTGAAAGGAGGAACTATATCCG
GATTGGCGAATGGG
[124 nt withheld, positions 225-348]
C
[91 nt withheld, positions 350-440]
A
[49 nt withheld, positions 442-490]
CCTTTGACGTTGGAGTCCACGTTCTTT
[37 nt withheld, positions 518-554]
ACCCTATCTCGGTCTATTCTTTTGATTTATAAGGGATTTTGCCGATTTCGGCCTATTGGTTAAAAAATGA
GCTGATTTAACAAAAATTTAACGCGAATTTTAACAAAATATTAACGCTTACAATTTAGGTGGCACTTTTC
GGGGAAATGTGCGCGGAACCCCTATTTGTTTATTTTTCTAAATACATTCAAATATGTATCCGCTCATGAA
TTAATTCTTAG
