>Addgene plasmid #61327 | pCri-1b | addgene partial sequence | sequence record 101337 | EGFP-N 5'-CGTCGCCGTCCAGCTCGACCAG-3'
ATGCCGTACGTTACAACGGCAAGCTGATTGCTTACCCGATCGCTGTTGAAGCGTTATCGCTGATTTATAA
CAAAGATCTGCTGCCGAACCCGCCAAAAACCTGGGAAGAGATCCCGGCGCTGGATAAAGAACTGAAAGCG
AAAGGTAAGAGCGCGCTGATGTTCAACCTGCAAGAACCGTACTTCACCTGGCCGCTGATTGCTGCTGACG
GGGGTTATGCGTTCAAGTATGAAAACGGCAAGTACGACATTAAAGACGTGGGCGTGGATAACGCTGGCGC
GAAAGCGGGTCTGACCTTCCTGGTTGACCTGATTAAAAACAAACACATGAATGCAGACACCGATTACTCC
ATCGCAGAAGCTGCCTTTAATAAAGGCGAAACAGCGATGACCATCAACGGCCCGTGGGCATGGTCCAACA
TCGACACCAGCAAAGTGAATTATGGTGTAACGGTACTGCCGACCTTCAAGGGTCAACCATCCAAACCGTT
CGTTGGCGTGCTGAGCGCAGGTATTAACGCCGCCAGTCCGAACAAAGAGCTGGCAAAAGAGTTCCTCGAA
AACTATCTGCTGACTGATGAAGGTCTGGAAGCGGTTAATAAAGACAAACCGCTGGGTGCCGTAGCGCTGA
AGTCTTACGAGGAAGAGTTGGCGAAAGATCCACGTATTGCCGCCACTATGGAAAACGCCCAGAAAGGTGA
AATCATGCCGAACATCCCGCAGATGTCCGCTTTCTGGTATGCCGTGCGTACTGCGGTGATCAACGCCGCC
AGCGGTCGTCAGACTGTCGATGAAGCCCTGAAAGACGCGCAGACTAATTCGGGATCTGGCAGTGGTTCTG
AGAATCTTTATTTTCAGGGCCATATGGCTAGCAAAGTGAGC
