>Addgene plasmid #61327 | pCri-1b | addgene partial sequence | sequence record 101995 | MBP-R 5'-CTCGAATTTCTTACCGACTTCA-3'
AGATTACCAGTTTACCTTCTTCGATTTTCATGGGGTGATGGTGATGGTGATGTTTCATGGTATATCTCCT
TCTTAAAGTTAAACAAAATTATTTCTAGAGGGGAATTGTTATCCGCTCACAATTCCCCTATAGTGAGTCG
TATTAATTTCGCGGGATCGAGATCTCGATCCTCTACGCCGGACGCATCGTGGCCGGCATCACCGGCGCCA
CAGGTGCGGTTGCTGGCGCCTATATCGCCGACATCACCGATGGGGAAGATCGGGCTCGCCACTTCGGGCT
CATGAGCGCTTGTTTCGGCGTGGGTATGGTGGCAGGCCCCGTGGCCGGGGGACTGTTGGGCGCCATCTCC
TTGCATGCACCATTCCTTGCGGCGGCGGTGCTCAACGGCCTCAACCTACTACTGGGCTGCTTCCTAATGC
AGGAGTCGCATAAGGGAGAGCGTCGAGATCCCGGACACCATCGAATGGCGCAAAACCTTTCGCGGTATGG
CATGATAGCGCCCGGAAGAGAGTCAATTCAGGGTGGTGAATGTGAAACCAGTAACGTTATACGATGTCGC
AGAGTATGCCGGTGTCTCTTATCAGACCGTTTCCCGCGTGGTGAACCAGGCCAGCCACGTTTCTGCGAAA
ACGCGGGAAAAAGTGGAAGCGGCGATGGCGGAGCTGAATTACATTCCCAACCGCGTGGCACAACAACTGG
CGGGCAAACAGTCGTTGCTGATTGGCGTTGCCACCTCCAGTCTGGCCCTGCACGCGCCGTCGCAAATTGT
CGCGGCGATTAAATCTCGCGCCGATCAACTGGGTG
